>Addgene plasmid #106852 | gh261 | addgene full sequence | sequence record 221521 | Addgene Assembled Full Sequence
CTAAATTGTAAGCGTTAATATTTTGTTAAAATTCGCGTTAAATTTTTGTTAAATCAGCTCATTTTTTAAC
CAATAGGCCGAAATCGGCAAAATCCCTTATAAATCAAAAGAATAGACCGAGATAGGGTTGAGTGGCCGCT
ACAGGGCGCTCCCATTCGCCATTCAGGCTGCGCAACTGTTGGGAAGGGCGTTTCGGTGCGGGCCTCTTCG
CTATTACGCCAGCTGGCGAAAGGGGGATGTGCTGCAAGGCGATTAAGTTGGGTAACGCCAGGGTTTTCCC
AGTCACGACGTTGTAAAACGACGGCCAGTGAGCGCGACGTAATACGACTCACTATAGGGCGAATTGGCGG
AAGGCCGTCAAGGCCACGTGTCTTGTCCAGAGCTCGATATCGAATTCGAGGGCCTATTTCCCATGATTCC
TTCATATTTGCATATACGATACAAGGCTGTTAGAGAGATAATTGGAATTAATTTGACTGTAAACACAAAG
ATATTAGTACAAAATACGTGACGTAGAAAGTAATAATTTCTTGGGTAGTTTGCAGTTTTAAAATTATGTT
TTAAAATGGACTATCATATGCTTACCGTAACTTGAAAGTATTTCGATTTCTTGGCTTTATATATCTTGTG
GAAAGGACGAAACACCGTGCGGTGCCGCAGCAATGGGTTTTAGAGCTAGAAATAGCAAGTTAAAATAAGG
CTAGTCCGTTATCAACTTGAAAAAGTGGCACCGAGTCGGTGCTTTTTTTGGTACCTGGAGCACAAGACTG
GCCTCATGGGCCTTCCGCTCACTGCCCGCTTTCCAGTCGGGAAACCTGTCGTGCCAGCTGCATTAACATG
GTCATAGCTGTTTCCTTGCGTATTGGGCGCTCTCCGCTTCCTCGCTCACTGACTCGCTGCGCTCGGTCGT
TCGGGTAAAGCCTGGGGTGCCTAATGAGCAAAAGGCCAGCAAAAGGCCAGGAACCGTAAAAAGGCCGCGT
TGCTGGCGTTTTTCCATAGGCTCCGCCCCCCTGACGAGCATCACAAAAATCGACGCTCAAGTCAGAGGTG
GCGAAACCCGACAGGACTATAAAGATACCAGGCGTTTCCCCCTGGAAGCTCCCTCGTGCGCTCTCCTGTT
CCGACCCTGCCGCTTACCGGATACCTGTCCGCCTTTCTCCCTTCGGGAAGCGTGGCGCTTTCTCATAGCT
CACGCTGTAGGTATCTCAGTTCGGTGTAGGTCGTTCGCTCCAAGCTGGGCTGTGTGCACGAACCCCCCGT
TCAGCCCGACCGCTGCGCCTTATCCGGTAACTATCGTCTTGAGTCCAACCCGGTAAGACACGACTTATCG
CCACTGGCAGCAGCCACTGGTAACAGGATTAGCAGAGCGAGGTATGTAGGCGGTGCTACAGAGTTCTTGA
AGTGGTGGCCTAACTACGGCTACACTAGAAGAACAGTATTTGGTATCTGCGCTCTGCTGAAGCCAGTTAC
CTTCGGAAAAAGAGTTGGTAGCTCTTGATCCGGCAAACAAACCACCGCTGGTAGCGGTGGTTTTTTTGTT
TGCAAGCAGCAGATTACGCGCAGAAAAAAAGGATCTCAAGAAGATCCTTTGATCTTTTCTACGGGGTCTG
ACGCTCAGTGGAACGAAAACTCACGTTAAGGGATTTTGGTCATGAGATTATCAAAAAGGATCTTCACCTA
GATCCTTTTAAATTAAAAATGAAGTTTTAAATCAATCTAAAGTATATATGAGTAAACTTGGTCTGACAGT
TACCAATGCTTAATCAGTGAGGCACCTATCTCAGCGATCTGTCTATTTCGTTCATCCATAGTTGCCTGAC
TCCCCGTCGTGTAGATAACTACGATACGGGAGGGCTTACCATCTGGCCCCAGTGCTGCAATGATACCGCG
AGAACCACGCTCACCGGCTCCAGATTTATCAGCAATAAACCAGCCAGCCGGAAGGGCCGAGCGCAGAAGT
GGTCCTGCAACTTTATCCGCCTCCATCCAGTCTATTAATTGTTGCCGGGAAGCTAGAGTAAGTAGTTCGC
CAGTTAATAGTTTGCGCAACGTTGTTGCCATTGCTACAGGCATCGTGGTGTCACGCTCGTCGTTTGGTAT
GGCTTCATTCAGCTCCGGTTCCCAACGATCAAGGCGAGTTACATGATCCCCCATGTTGTGCAAAAAAGCG
GTTAGCTCCTTCGGTCCTCCGATCGTTGTCAGAAGTAAGTTGGCCGCAGTGTTATCACTCATGGTTATGG
CAGCACTGCATAATTCTCTTACTGTCATGCCATCCGTAAGATGCTTTTCTGTGACTGGTGAGTACTCAAC
CAAGTCATTCTGAGAATAGTGTATGCGGCGACCGAGTTGCTCTTGCCCGGCGTCAATACGGGATAATACC
GCGCCACATAGCAGAACTTTAAAAGTGCTCATCATTGGAAAACGTTCTTCGGGGCGAAAACTCTCAAGGA
TCTTACCGCTGTTGAGATCCAGTTCGATGTAACCCACTCGTGCACCCAACTGATCTTCAGCATCTTTTAC
TTTCACCAGCGTTTCTGGGTGAGCAAAAACAGGAAGGCAAAATGCCGCAAAAAAGGGAATAAGGGCGACA
CGGAAATGTTGAATACTCATACTCTTCCTTTTTCAATATTATTGAAGCATTTATCAGGGTTATTGTCTCA
TGAGCGGATACATATTTGAATGTATTTAGAAAAATAAACAAATAGGGGTTCCGCGCACATTTCCCCGAAA
AGTGCCAC
Features (pLannotate 1.2.2; 10 found; start..end, strand, type, name):
      3..134     -  rep_origin     M13 ori (fragment): M13 bacteriophage origin of replication; arrow indicates direction of (+) strand synthesis
    155..311     -  CDS            lacZα (fragment): LacZα fragment of β-galactosidase; lacZ fragment
    320..338     +  promoter       T7 promoter: promoter for bacteriophage T7 RNA polymerase
    398..638     +  promoter       U6 promoter: RNA polymerase III promoter for human U6 snRNA
    667..742     +  misc_RNA       gRNA scaffold: guide RNA scaffold for the Streptococcus pyogenes CRISPR/Cas9 system
    789..836     -  CDS            lacI (fragment): lac repressor; lacI; The lac repressor binds to the lac operator to inhibit transcription in E. coli. This inhibition can be relieved by adding lactose or isopropyl-β-D-thiogalactopyranoside (IPTG).
    873..913     -  rep_origin     RSF ori (fragment): Plasmids containing the RSF 1030 origin of replication can be propagated in E. coli cells that contain additional plasmids with compatible origins.
    991..1579    -  rep_origin     ori: high-copy-number ColE1/pMB1/pBR322/pUC origin of replication
   1750..2610    -  CDS            AmpR: β-lactamase; bla; confers resistance to ampicillin, carbenicillin, and related antibiotics
   2611..2715    -  promoter       AmpR promoter: bla
