[The description below was written by a language model from this plasmid's Addgene catalogue record and pLannotate feature annotations shown in this document.]
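Description:
gh261 is a small (about 2.7 kb) mammalian guide RNA expression plasmid built on the EPB104 backbone and designed to deliver a single CRISPR/Cas9 guide against the human ALG8 gene, also known as CDG1H. It belongs to a validated gRNA collection covering the human glycosyltransferase genome. The plasmid is maintained in E. coli at high copy through a ColE1/pUC-type origin, and it is selected with ampicillin via a β-lactamase gene driven by its own bla promoter.

The functional cassette consists of a human U6 RNA polymerase III promoter followed by a short gap that accommodates the 20-nucleotide ALG8 targeting spacer. This runs directly into the Streptococcus pyogenes Cas9 gRNA scaffold, so transcription in mammalian cells yields a complete single guide RNA. The plasmid encodes no Cas9 and no mammalian selection marker or reporter, so the nuclease must be supplied separately, for example from a co-transfected plasmid or a Cas9-expressing cell line.

A bacteriophage T7 promoter lies just upstream of the U6 promoter, and the record lists a primer at this site for sequencing the insert. The remaining annotations are short fragments of an M13 origin, lacZα, lacI and an RSF origin. These appear to be remnants of the parental cloning vector or partial sequence matches rather than functional elements. The insert was introduced by restriction cloning, but the record does not state which sites were used. The typical application is knockout or editing of ALG8 in human cells.
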