Addgene plasmid #106852: gh261
Purpose: expression of gRNA targeting ALG8
Depositing lab: Eric-Paul Bennett. Depositing organization: University of Copenhagen. Publication: A validated gRNA library for CRISPR/Cas9 targeting of the human glycosyltransferase genome. Narimatsu Y, Joshi HJ, Zhang Y, Gomes C, Chen YH, Lorenzetti F, Furukawa S, Schjoldager K, Hansen L, Clausen H, Bennett EP, Wandall HH. Glycobiology. 2018 Jan 5. pii: 4791732. doi: 10.1093/glycob/cwx101. PubMed 29315387.
Backbone
  Vector backbone: EPB104
  Backbone manufacturer: Eric-Paul Bennett (Addgene plasmid # 68369)
  Backbone size w/o insert (bp): 2376
  Vector type: Mammalian Expression
Growth in bacteria
  Bacterial resistance: Ampicillin, 100 μg/mL
  Growth temperature: 37°C
  Growth strain: DH5alpha
  Copy number: High Copy
Gene/Insert
  Gene/Insert name: ALG8
  gRNA/shRNA sequence: GTGCGGTGCCGCAGCAATGG
  Species: H. sapiens (human)
  Entrez Gene: ALG8 (a.k.a. CDG1H)
  Cloning method: Restriction Enzyme; 5′ cloning site unknown (unknown if destroyed); 3′ cloning site unknown (unknown if destroyed)
  Sequencing primers: 5′ T7NP
Terms and licenses: Academic/Nonprofit Terms; Industry Terms: Not Available to Industry
How to cite: gh261 was a gift from Eric-Paul Bennett (Addgene plasmid # 106852 ; http://n2t.net/addgene:106852 ; RRID:Addgene_106852)
