>Addgene plasmid #106852 | gh261 | addgene partial sequence | sequence record 221522 | hU6-F 5'-GAGGGCCTATTTCCCATGATT-3'
GGAATTAATTTGACTGTAAACACAAAGATATTAGTACAAAATACGTGACGTAGAAAGTAATAATTTCTTG
GGTAGTTTGCAGTTTTAAAATTATGTTTTAAAATGGACTATCATATGCTTACCGTAACTTGAAAGTATTT
CGATTTCTTGGCTTTATATATCTTGTGGAAAGGACGAAACACCGTGCGGTGCCGCAGCAATGGGTTTTAG
AGCTAGAAATAGCAAGTTAAAATAAGGCTAGTCCGTTATCAACTTGAAAAAGTGGCACCGAGTCGGTGCT
TTTTTTGGTACCTGGAGCACAAGACTGGCCTCATGGGCCTTCCGCTCACTGCCCGCTTTCCAGTCGGGAA
ACCTGTCGTGCCAGCTGCATTAACATGGTCATAGCTGTTTCCTTGCGTATTGGGCGCTCTCCGCTTCCTC
GCTCACTGACTCGCTGCGCTCGGTCGTTCGGGTAAAGCCTGGGGTGCCTAATGAGCAAAAGGCCAGCAAA
AGGCCAGGAACCGTAAAAAGGCCGCGTTGCTGGCGTTTTTCCATAGGCTCCGCCCCCCTGACGAGCATCA
CAAAAATCGACGCTCAAGTCAGAGGTGGCGAAACCCGACAGGACTATAAAGATACCAGGCGTTTCCCCCT
GGAAGCTCCCTCGTGCGCTCTCCTGTTCCGACCCTGCCGCTTACCGGATACCTGTCCGCCTTTCTCCCTT
CGGGAAGCGTGGCGCTTTCTCATAGCTCACGCTGTA
